>Addgene plasmid #47854 | pFAB815 | depositor full sequence | sequence record 68386 | Full Sequence
ATCAGATCATGATCCCCTGCGCCATCAGATCCTTGGCGGCAAGAAAGCCATCCAGTTTACTTTGCAGGGC
TTCCCAACCTTACCAGAGGGCGCCCCAGCTGGCAATTCCGACGTCTAGGGATAACAGGGTAATTACGGCC
CCAGAATTCAAAAGATCTTAAGTAAGTAAGAGTATACGTATATCGGCTAAAACGTATTAAGGCGCTTCGG
CGCCTTTTTTTATGGGGGTATTTTCATCCCAATCCACACGTCCAACGCACAGCAAACACCACGTCGACCC
TATCAGCTGCGTGCTTTCTATGAGTCGTTGCTGCATATCTCCCTATCAGTGATAGAGATTGACATCCCTA
TCAGTGATAGAGATACTGAGCACATCAGCAGGACGCACTGACCTTTGGAATTCATTAAAGAGGAGAAAGG
TACCATGGCGAGTAGCGAAGACGTTATCAAAGAGTTCATGCGTTTCAAAGTTCGTATGGAAGGTTCCGTT
AACGGTCACGAGTTCGAAATCGAAGGTGAAGGTGAAGGTCGTCCGTACGAAGGTACCCAGACCGCTAAAC
TGAAAGTTACCAAAGGTGGTCCGCTGCCGTTCGCTTGGGACATCCTGTCCCCGCAGTTCCAGTACGGTTC
CAAAGCTTACGTTAAACACCCGGCTGACATCCCGGACTACCTGAAACTGTCCTTCCCGGAAGGTTTCAAA
TGGGAACGTGTTATGAACTTCGAAGACGGTGGTGTTGTTACCGTTACCCAGGACTCCTCCCTGCAAGACG
GTGAGTTCATCTACAAAGTTAAACTGCGTGGTACCAACTTCCCGTCCGACGGTCCGGTTATGCAGAAAAA
AACCATGGGTTGGGAAGCTTCCACCGAACGTATGTACCCGGAAGACGGTGCTCTGAAAGGTGAAATCAAA
ATGCGTCTGAAACTGAAAGACGGTGGTCACTACGACGCTGAAGTTAAAACCACCTACATGGCTAAAAAAC
CGGTTCAGCTGCCGGGTGCTTACAAAACCGACATCAAACTGGACATCACCTCCCACAACGAAGACTACAC
CATCGTTGAACAGTACGAACGTGCTGAAGGTCGTCACTCCACCGGTGCTTAATAATCTGCTGAGTGATAG
ACTCAAGGTCGCTCCTAGCGAGTGGCCTTTATGATTATCACTTTACTTATGTGATTCGGTCAGTTTCACC
TGATTTACGTAAAAACCCGCTTCGGCGGGTTTTTGCTTTTGGAGGGGCAGAAAGATGAATGACTGTCGGC
GGACTCACTATAGAGGGACAAACTCAAGGTCATTCGCAAGAGTGGCCTTTATGATTGACCTTCTTCCGGT
TAATCAATTCATTAAAGAGGAGAAAGGTACCATGAGCAAAGGAGAAGAACTTTTCACTGGAGTTGTCCCA
ATTCTTGTTGAATTAGATGGTGATGTTAATGGGCACAAATTTTCTGTCCGTGGAGAGGGTGAAGGTGATG
CTACAAACGGAAAACTCACCCTTAAATTTATTTGCACTACTGGAAAACTACCTGTTCCGTGGCCAACACT
TGTCACTACTCTGACCTATGGTGTTCAATGCTTTTCCCGTTATCCGGATCACATGAAACGGCATGACTTT
TTCAAGAGTGCCATGCCCGAAGGTTATGTACAGGAACGCACTATATCTTTCAAAGATGACGGGACCTACA
AGACGCGTGCTGAAGTCAAGTTTGAAGGTGATACCCTTGTTAATCGTATCGAGTTAAAGGGTATTGATTT
TAAAGAAGATGGAAACATTCTTGGACACAAACTCGAGTACAACTTTAACTCACACAATGTATACATCACG
GCAGACAAACAAAAGAATGGAATCAAAGCTAACTTCAAAATTCGCCACAACGTTGAAGATGGTTCCGTTC
AACTAGCAGACCATTATCAACAAAATACTCCAATTGGCGATGGCCCTGTCCTTTTACCAGACAACCATTA
CCTGTCGACACAATCTGTCCTTTCGAAAGATCCCAACGAAAAGCGTGACCACATGGTCCTTCTTGAGTTT
GTAACTGCTGCTGGGATTACACATGGCATGGATGAGCTCTACAAATAAGGATCGGTTGTCGAGTAAGGAT
CTCCAGGCATCAAATAAAACGAAAGGCTCAGTCGAAAGACTGGGCCTTTCGTTTTATCTGTTGTTTGTCG
GTGAACGCTCTCTACTAGAGTCACACTGGCTCACCTTCGGGTGGGCCTTTCTGCGTTTATAGGATCCTAA
CTCGAGCTGAAGCCAATAGGGATAACAGGGTAATCCTAGGGATATATTCCGCTTCCTCGCTCACTGACTC
GCTACGCTCGGTCGTTCGACTGCGGCGAGCGGAAATGGCTTACGAACGGGGCGGAGATTTCCTGGAAGAT
GCCAGGAAGATACTTAACAGGGAAGTGAGAGGGCCGCGGCAAAGCCGTTTTTCCATAGGCTCCGCCCCCC
TGACAAGCATCACGAAATCTGACGCTCAAATCAGTGGTGGCGAAACCCGACAGGACTATAAAGATACCAG
GCGTTTCCCCCTGGCGGCTCCCTCGTGCGCTCTCCTGTTCCTGCCTTTCGGTTTACCGGTGTCATTCCGC
TGTTATGGCCGCGTTTGTCTCATTCCACGCCTGACACTCAGTTCCGGGTAGGCAGTTCGCTCCAAGCTGG
ACTGTATGCACGAACCCCCCGTTCAGTCCGACCGCTGCGCCTTATCCGGTAACTATCGTCTTGAGTCCAA
CCCGGAAAGACATGCAAAAGCACCACTGGCAGCAGCCACTGGTAATTGATTTAGAGGAGTTAGTCTTGAA
GTCATGCGCCGGTTAAGGCTAAACTGAAAGGACAAGTTTTGGTGACTGCGCTCCTCCAAGCCAGTTACCT
CGGTTCAAAGAGTTGGTAGCTCAGAGAACCTTCGAAAAACCGCCCTGCAAGGCGGTTTTTTCGTTTTCAG
AGCAAGAGATTACGCGCAGACCAAAACGATCTCAAGAAGATCATCTTATTAATCAGATAAAATATTTCTA
GATTTCAGTGCAATTTATCTCTTCAAATGTAGCACCTGAAGTCAGCCCCATACGATATAAGTTGTTACTA
GTGCTTGGATTCTCACCAATAAAAAACGCCCGGCGGCAACCGAGCGTTCTGAACAAATCCAGATGGAGTT
CTGAGGTCATTACTGGATCTATCAACAGGAGTCCAAGCGAGCTCTCGAACCCCAGAGTCCCGCTCAGAAG
AACTCGTCAAGAAGGCGATAGAAGGCGATGCGCTGCGAATCGGGAGCGGCGATACCGTAAAGCACGAGGA
AGCGGTCAGCCCATTCGCCGCCAAGCTCTTCAGCAATATCACGGGTAGCCAACGCTATGTCCTGATAGCG
GTCCGCCACACCCAGCCGGCCACAGTCGATGAATCCAGAAAAGCGGCCATTTTCCACCATGATATTCGGC
AAGCAGGCATCGCCATGGGTCACGACGAGATCCTCGCCGTCGGGCATGCGCGCCTTGAGCCTGGCGAACA
GTTCGGCTGGCGCGAGCCCCTGATGCTCTTCGTCCAGATCATCCTGATCGACAAGACCGGCTTCCATCCG
AGTACGTGCTCGCTCGATGCGATGTTTCGCTTGGTGGTCGAATGGGCAGGTAGCCGGATCAAGCGTATGC
AGCCGCCGCATTGCATCAGCCATGATGGATACTTTCTCGGCAGGAGCAAGGTGAGATGACAGGAGATCCT
GCCCCGGCACTTCGCCCAATAGCAGCCAGTCCCTTCCCGCTTCAGTGACAACGTCGAGCACAGCTGCGCA
AGGAACGCCCGTCGTGGCCAGCCACGATAGCCGCGCTGCCTCGTCCTGCAGTTCATTCAGGGCACCGGAC
AGGTCGGTCTTGACAAAAAGAACCGGGCGCCCCTGCGCTGACAGCCGGAACACGGCGGCATCAGAGCAGC
CGATTGTCTGTTGTGCCCAGTCATAGCCGAATAGCCTCTCCACCCAAGCGGCCGGAGAACCTGCGTGCAA
TCCATCTTGTTCAATCATGCGAAACGATCCTCATCCTGTCTCTTG
Features (pLannotate 1.2.2; 10 found; start..end, strand, type, name):
      5..109     -  CDS            tnpA (fragment): TN5P_ECOLX - Also known as tnp. Experimental evidence at protein level: Swiss-Prot protein existence level 1. Mediates transposition of transposon Tn5 by a 'cut and paste' mechanism. First, the monomeric transposase binds the 19 bp inverted DNA repeats flanking the transposon. Then, dimerization of the DNA- bound transposase creates a synaptic DNA complex. After nicking of the first DNA strand, excision of the transposon proceeds through a series of intermediates. The transposase then mediates the insertion of the transposon at a new site by strand transfer. The activity of the wild- type tran
    320..393     +  promoter       PLtetO-1 promoter: modified phage lambda PL promoter with tet operator sites (Lutz and Bujard, 1997)
    425..1102    +  CDS            mRFP1: monomeric derivative of DsRed (Campbell et al., 2002)
   1362..2075    +  CDS            Superfolder GFP: Superfolder GFP is a basic (constitutively fluorescent) green fluorescent protein published in 2005, derived from Aequorea victoria. It is reported to be a very rapidly-maturing weak dimer.
   2111..2182    +  terminator     rrnB T1 terminator: transcription terminator T1 from the E. coli rrnB gene
   2198..2225    +  terminator     T7Te terminator: phage T7 early transcription terminator
   2287..2342    -  rep_origin     RSF ori (fragment): Plasmids containing the RSF 1030 origin of replication can be propagated in E. coli cells that contain additional plasmids with compatible origins.
   2430..2975    -  rep_origin     p15A ori: Plasmids containing the medium-copy-number p15A origin of replication can be propagated in E. coli cells that contain a second plasmid with the ColE1 origin.
   3089..3183    -  terminator     lambda t0 terminator: transcription terminator from phage lambda
   3217..4008    -  CDS            neo: KKA2_KLEPN - Also known as kan, nptII. Experimental evidence at protein level: Swiss-Prot protein existence level 1. Resistance to kanamycin, neomycin, paromomycin, ribostamycin, butirosin and gentamicin B. From Klebsiella pneumoniae.
