[The description below was written by a language model from this plasmid's Addgene catalogue record and pLannotate feature annotations shown in this document.]
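Description:
pFAB815 is a bacterial expression and synthetic-biology reporter plasmid from the BIOFAB collection, built on the pFAB771 backbone to quantify the termination efficiency of the rnpB T1 transcription terminator in E. coli. The annotated sequence of about 4.0 kb carries a p15A origin of replication and a neo (nptII) kanamycin resistance gene followed by the lambda t0 terminator. The catalogue lists the plasmid as high copy, whereas p15A is generally regarded as a medium-copy origin compatible with ColE1-type plasmids. Short annotated fragments of an RSF origin and of the Tn5 transposase gene are probably remnants of the backbone or resistance cassette rather than functional elements.

The measurement cassette is a two-colour operon. A tet-operator-bearing lambda PL derivative (recorded as pLTetO9 and annotated as a PLtetO-1-type promoter) drives mRFP1, followed downstream by superfolder GFP, with the rrnB T1 and T7Te terminators closing the unit. The test terminator was inserted by BsaI cloning, which destroyed the sites. According to the depositor, it sits between the RFP and GFP genes; it is not itself annotated in the feature table, but the gap between the two reading frames matches that location. Transcripts that stop at the terminator encode only RFP, while read-through transcripts also encode GFP, so green relative to red fluorescence reports termination strength. RNase III cleavage sites flank the terminator, presumably separating the two coding regions into independent RNAs so that the inserted sequence has less influence on reporter stability or translation. The depositor reports 99% termination efficiency and notes that the terminator can be PCR-amplified with or without the RNase III sites for reuse as a standard part.
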