Addgene plasmid #47854: pFAB815
Purpose: BIOFAB reporter plasmid for measuring rnpB T1 termination efficiency
Depositing lab: Drew Endy. Depositing organization: Stanford University. Publication: Precise and reliable gene expression via standard transcription and translation initiation elements. Mutalik VK, Guimaraes JC, Cambray G, Lam C, Christoffersen MJ, Mai QA, Tran AB, Paull M, Keasling JD, Arkin AP, Endy D. Nat Methods. 2013 Apr;10(4):354-60. doi: 10.1038/nmeth.2404. Epub 2013 Mar 10. PubMed 23474465.
Backbone
  Vector backbone: pFAB771
  Backbone size w/o insert (bp): 3967
  Vector type: Bacterial Expression, Synthetic Biology
Growth in bacteria
  Bacterial resistance: Kanamycin, 50 μg/mL
  Growth temperature: 37°C
  Growth strain: DH10B
  Copy number: High Copy
Gene/Insert
  Gene/Insert name: rnpB T1 terminator
  Species: Synthetic
  Promoter: pLTetO9
  Cloning method: Restriction Enzyme; 5′ cloning site BsaI (destroyed during cloning); 3′ cloning site BsaI (destroyed during cloning)
  Sequencing primers: 5′ Neo-R; 3′ p15A-R
Terms and licenses: Academic/Nonprofit Terms; Industry Terms: Not Available to Industry
Depositor comments: Terminator efficiency measured at 99%. Terminator inserted between RFP and GFP and flanked by Rnase III sites. RNase sites have sequences GTGATAGACTCAAGGTCGCTCCTAGCGAGTGGCCTTTATGATTATCAC and AGAGGGACAAACTCAAGGTCATTCGCAAGAGTGGCCTTTATGATTGACCTTCT, respectively. Terminator can be amplified by PCR with or without these sites, as desired.
How to cite: pFAB815 was a gift from Drew Endy (Addgene plasmid # 47854 ; http://n2t.net/addgene:47854 ; RRID:Addgene_47854)
