>Addgene plasmid #47854 | pFAB815 | addgene partial sequence | sequence record 69476 | p15A-F (5'-gattacgcgcagaccaaaac-3')
TCTTATTAATCAGATAAAATATTTCTAGATTTCAGTGCAATTTATCTCTTCAAATGTAGCACCTGAAGTC
AGCCCCATACGATATAAGTTGTTACTAGTGCTTGGATTCTCACCAATAAAAAACGCCCGGCGGCAACCGA
GCGTTCTGAACAAATCCAGATGGAGTTCTGAGGTCATTACTGGATCTATCAACAGGAGTCCAAGCGAGCT
CTCGAACCCCAGAGTCCCGCTCAGAAGAACTCGTCAAGAAGGCGATAGAAGGCGATGCGCTGCGAATCGG
GAGCGGCGATACCGTAAAGCACGAGGAAGCGGTCAGCCCATTCGCCGCCAAGCTCTTCAGCAATATCACG
GGTAGCCAACGCTATGTCCTGATAGCGGTCCGCCACACCCAGCCGGCCACAGTCGATGAATCCAGAAAAG
CGGCCATTTTCCACCATGATATTCGGCAAGCAGGCATCGCCATGGGTCACGACGAGATCCTCGCCGTCGG
GCATGCGCGCCTTGAGCCTGGCGAACAGTTCGGCTGGCGCGAGCCCCTGATGCTCTTCGTCCAGATCATC
CTGATCGACAAGACCGGCTTCCATCCGAGTACGTGCTCGCTCGATGCGATGTTTCGCTTGGTGGTCGAAT
GGGCAGGTAGCCGGATCAAGCGTATGCAGCCGCCGCATTGCATCAGCCATGATGGATACTTTCTCGGCAG
GAGCAAGGTGAGATGACAGGAGATCCTGCCCCGGCACTTCGCCCAATAGCAGCCAGTCCCTTCCCGCTTC
AGTGACAACGTCGAGCACAGCTGCGCAAGGAACGCCCGTCGTGGCCAGCCACGATAGCCGCGCTGCCTCG
TCCTGCAGTTCATTCAGGGCACCGGACAGGTCGGTCTTGACAAAAAGAACCGGGCGCCCCTGCGCTGACA
GCCGGAACACGGCGGCATCAGAGCAGCCGATTGTCTGTTGTGCCCAGTCATAGCCGAATAGCCTCTCCAC
CCAAGCGGCCGGA
