>Addgene plasmid #47854 | pFAB815 | addgene partial sequence | sequence record 69957 | GFP_R
TGGTACCTTTCTCCTCTTTAATGAATTGATTAACCGGAAGAAGGTCAATCATAAAGGCCACTCTTGCGAA
TGACCTTGAGTTTGTCCCTCTATAGTGAGTCCGCCGACAGTCATTCATCTTTCTGCCCCTCCAAAAGCAA
AAACCCGCCGAAGCGGGTTTTTACGTAAATCAGGTGAAACTGACCGAATCACATAAGTAAAGTGATAATC
ATAAAGGCCACTCGCTAGGAGCGACCTTGAGTCTATCACTCAGCAGATTATTAAGCACCGGTGGAGTGAC
GACCTTCAGCACGTTCGTACTGTTCAACGATGGTGTAGTCTTCGTTGTGGGAGGTGATGTCCAGTTTGAT
GTCGGTTTTGTAAGCACCCGGCAGCTGAACCGGTTTTTTAGCCATGTAGGTGGTTTTAACTTCAGCGTCG
TAGTGACCACCGTCTTTCAGTTTCAGACGCATTTTGATTTCACCTTTCAGAGCACCGTCTTCCGGGTACA
TACGTTCGGTGGAAGCTTCCCAACCCATGGTTTTTTTCTGCATAACCGGACCGTCGGACGGGAAGTTGGT
ACCACGCAGTTTAACTTTGTAGATGAACTCACCGTCTTGCAGGGAGGAGTCCTGGGTAACGGTAACAACA
CCACCGTCTTCGAAGTTCATAACACGTTCCCATTTGAAACCTTCCGGGAAGGACAGTTTCAGGTAGTCCG
GGATGTCAGCCGGGTGTTTAACGTAAGCTTTGGAACCGTACTGGAACTGCGGGGACAGGATGTCCCAAGC
GAACGGCAGCGGACCACCTTTGGTAACTTTCAGTTTAGCGGTCTGGGTACCTTCGTACGGACGACCTTCA
CCTTCACCTTCGATTTCGAACTCGTGACCGTTAACGGAACCTTCCATACGAACTTTGAAACGCATGAACT
CTTTGATAACGTCTTCGCTACTCGCCATGG
