>Addgene plasmid #47854 | pFAB815 | addgene partial sequence | sequence record 69989 | Neo-R 5'-GCCCAGTCATAGCCGAATAG-3'
ATCATGCGAAACGATCCTCATCCTGTCTCTTGATCAGATCATGATCCCCTGCGCCATCAGATCCTTGGCG
GCAAGAAAGCCATCCAGTTTACTTTGCAGGGCTTCCCAACCTTACCAGAGGGCGCCCCAGCTGGCAATTC
CGACGTCTAGGGATAACAGGGTAATTACGGCCCCAGAATTCAAAAGATCTTAAGTAAGTAAGAGTATACG
TATATCGGCTAAAACGTATTAAGGCGCTTCGGCGCCTTTTTTTATGGGGGTATTTTCATCCCAATCCACA
CGTCCAACGCACAGCAAACACCACGTCGACCCTATCAGCTGCGTGCTTTCTATGAGTCGTTGCTGCATAT
CTCCCTATCAGTGATAGAGATTGACATCCCTATCAGTGATAGAGATACTGAGCACATCAGCAGGACGCAC
TGACCTTTGGAATTCATTAAAGAGGAGAAAGGTACCATGGCGAGTAGCGAAGACGTTATCAAAGAGTTCA
TGCGTTTCAAAGTTCGTATGGAAGGTTCCGTTAACGGTCACGAGTTCGAAATCGAAGGTGAAGGTGAAGG
TCGTCCGTACGAAGGTACCCAGACCGCTAAACTGAAAGTTACCAAAGGTGGTCCGCTGCCGTTCGCTTGG
GACATCCTGTCCCCGCAGTTCCAGTACGGTTCCAAAGCTTACGTTAAACACCCGGCTGACATCCCGGACT
ACCTGAAACTGTCCTTCCCGGAAGGTTTCAAATGGGAACGTGTTATGAACTTCGAAGACGGTGGTGTTGT
TACCGTTACCCAGGACTCCTCCCTGCAAGACGGTGAGTTCATCTACAAAGTTAAACTGCGTGGTACCAAC
TTCCCGTCCGACGGTCCGGTTATGCAGAAAAAAACCATGGGTTGGGAAGCTTCCACCGAACGTATGTACC
CGG
