>Addgene plasmid #47854 | pFAB815 | depositor partial sequence | sequence record 74695 | rnpB T1
TCGGTCAGTTTCACCTGATTTACGTAAAAACCCGCTTCGGCGGGTTTTTGCTTTTGGAGGGGCAGAAAGA
TGAATGACTGTC
